>Addgene plasmid #143954 | TFORF1373 | addgene full sequence | sequence record 404612 | Addgene NGS Result
TTAATGTAGTCTTATGCAATACTCTTGTAGTCTTGCAACATGGTAACGATGAGTTAGCAACATGCCTTAC
AAGGAGAGAAAAAGCACCGTGCATGCCGATTGGTGGAAGTAAGGTGGTACGATCGTGCCTTATTAGGAAG
GCAACAGACGGGTCTGACATGGATTGGACGAACCACTGAATTGCCGCATTGCAGAGATATTGTATTTAAG
TGCCTAGCTCGATACATAAACGGGTCTCTCTGGTTAGACCAGATCTGAGCCTGGGAGCTCTCTGGCTAAC
TAGGGAACCCACTGCTTAAGCCTCAATAAAGCTTGCCTTGAGTGCTTCAAGTAGTGTGTGCCCGTCTGTT
GTGTGACTCTGGTAACTAGAGATCCCTCAGACCCTTTTAGTCAGTGTGGAAAATCTCTAGCAGTGGCGCC
CGAACAGGGACTTGAAAGCGAAAGGGAAACCAGAGGAGCTCTCTCGACGCAGGACTCGGCTTGCTGAAGC
GCGCACGGCAAGAGGCGAGGGGCGGCGACTGGTGAGTACGCCAAAAATTTTGACTAGCGGAGGCTAGAAG
GAGAGAGATGGGTGCGAGAGCGTCAGTATTAAGCGGGGGAGAATTAGATCGCGATGGGAAAAAATTCGGT
TAAGGCCAGGGGGAAAGAAAAAATATAAATTAAAACATATAGTATGGGCAAGCAGGGAGCTAGAACGATT
CGCAGTTAATCCTGGCCTGTTAGAAACATCAGAAGGCTGTAGACAAATACTGGGACAGCTACAACCATCC
CTTCAGACAGGATCAGAAGAACTTAGATCATTATATAATACAGTAGCAACCCTCTATTGTGTGCATCAAA
GGATAGAGATAAAAGACACCAAGGAAGCTTTAGACAAGATAGAGGAAGAGCAAAACAAAAGTAAGACCAC
CGCACAGCAAGCGGCCGCTGATCTTCAGACCTGGAGGAGGAGATATGAGGGACAATTGGAGAAGTGAATT
ATATAAATATAAAGTAGTAAAAATTGAACCATTAGGAGTAGCACCCACCAAGGCAAAGAGAAGAGTGGTG
CAGAGAGAAAAAAGAGCAGTGGGAATAGGAGCTTTGTTCCTTGGGTTCTTGGGAGCAGCAGGAAGCACTA
TGGGCGCAGCGTCAATGACGCTGACGGTACAGGCCAGACAATTATTGTCTGGTATAGTGCAGCAGCAGAA
CAATTTGCTGAGGGCTATTGAGGCGCAACAGCATCTGTTGCAACTCACAGTCTGGGGCATCAAGCAGCTC
CAGGCAAGAATCCTGGCTGTGGAAAGATACCTAAAGGATCAACAGCTCCTGGGGATTTGGGGTTGCTCTG
GAAAACTCATTTGCACCACTGCTGTGCCTTGGAATGCTAGTTGGAGTAATAAATCTCTGGAACAGATTTG
GAATCACACGACCTGGATGGAGTGGGACAGAGAAATTAACAATTACACAAGCTTAATACACTCCTTAATT
GAAGAATCGCAAAACCAGCAAGAAAAGAATGAACAAGAATTATTGGAATTAGATAAATGGGCAAGTTTGT
GGAATTGGTTTAACATAACAAATTGGCTGTGGTATATAAAATTATTCATAATGATAGTAGGAGGCTTGGT
AGGTTTAAGAATAGTTTTTGCTGTACTTTCTATAGTGAATAGAGTTAGGCAGGGATATTCACCATTATCG
TTTCAGACCCACCTCCCAACCCCGAGGGGACCCATGCATTGCATCTCAATTAGTCAGCAACCAGGTGTGG
AAAGTCCCCAGGCTCCCCAGCAGGCAGAAGTATGCAAAGCATGCGTCTCAATTAGTCAGCAACCATAGTC
CCGCCCCTAACTCCGCCCATCCCGCCCCTAACTCCGCCCAGTTCCGCCCATTCTCCGCCCCATGGCTGAC
TAATTTTTTTTATTTATGCAGAGGCCGAGGCCGCCTCGGCCTCTGAGCTATTCCAGAAGTAGTGAGGAGG
CTTTTTTGGAGGCCTAGGCTTTTGCAAAAAGCTTTCTAGAGGTACCACCGGAGCTTACCATGACCGAGTA
CAAGCCCACGGTGCGCCTCGCCACCCGCGACGACGTCCCCAGGGCCGTACGCACCCTCGCCGCCGCGTTC
GCCGACTACCCCGCCACGCGCCACACCGTCGATCCGGACCGCCACATCGAGCGGGTCACCGAGCTGCAAG
AACTCTTCCTCACGCGCGTCGGGCTCGACATCGGCAAGGTGTGGGTCGCGGACGACGGCGCCGCCGTGGC
GGTCTGGACCACGCCGGAGAGCGTCGAAGCGGGGGCGGTGTTCGCCGAGATCGGCCCGCGCATGGCCGAG
TTGAGCGGTTCCCGGCTGGCCGCGCAGCAACAGATGGAAGGCCTCCTGGCGCCGCACCGGCCCAAGGAGC
CCGCGTGGTTCCTGGCCACCGTCGGCGTCTCGCCCGACCACCAGGGCAAGGGTCTGGGCAGCGCCGTCGT
GCTCCCCGGAGTGGAGGCGGCCGAGCGCGCCGGGGTGCCCGCCTTCCTGGAGACCTCCGCGCCCCGCAAC
CTCCCCTTCTACGAGCGGCTCGGCTTCACCGTCACCGCCGACGTCGAGGTGCCCGAAGGACCGCGCACCT
GGTGCATGACCCGCAAGCCCGGTGCCAGTTAACGAATTCTAGATCTTGAGACAAATGGCAGTATTCATCC
ACAATTTTAAAAGAAAAGGGGGGATTGGGGGGTACAGTGCAGGGGAAAGAATAGTAGACATAATAGCAAC
AGACATACAAACTAAAGAATTACAAAAACAAATTACAAAAATTCAAAATTTTCGGGTTTATTACAGGGAC
AGCAGAGATCCACTTTGGCGCCGGCTCGAGGCCTGCAGGTGCAAAGATGGATAAAGTTTTAAACAGAGAG
GAATCTTTGCAGCTAATGGACCTTCTAGGTCTTGAAAGGAGTGGGAATTGGCTCCGGTGCCCGTCAGTGG
GCAGAGCGCACATCGCCCACAGTCCCCGAGAAGTTGGGGGGAGGGGTCGGCAATTGAACCGGTGCCTAGA
GAAGGTGGCGCGGGGTAAACTGGGAAAGTGATGTCGTGTACTGGCTCCGCCTTTTTCCCGAGGGTGGGGG
AGAACCGTATATAAGTGCAGTAGTCGCCGTGAACGTTCTTTTTCGCAACGGGTTTGCCGCCAGAACACAG
GTAAGTGCCGTGTGTGGTTCCCGCGGGCCTGGCCTCTTTACGGGTTATGGCCCTTGCGTGCCTTGAATTA
CTTCCACCTGGCTGCAGTACGTGATTCTTGATCCCGAGCTTCGGGTTGGAAGTGGGTGGGAGAGTTCGAG
GCCTTGCGCTTAAGGAGCCCCTTCGCCTCGTGCTTGAGTTGAGGCCTGGCCTGGGCGCTGGGGCCGCCGC
GTGCGAATCTGGTGGCACCTTCGCGCCTGTCTCGCTGCTTTCGATAAGTCTCTAGCCATTTAAAATTTTT
GATGACCTGCTGCGACGCTTTTTTTCTGGCAAGATAGTCTTGTAAATGCGGGCCAAGATCTGCACACTGG
TATTTCGGTTTTTGGGGCCGCGGGCGGCGACGGGGCCCGTGCGTCCCAGCGCACATGTTCGGCGAGGCGG
GGCCTGCGAGCGCGGCCACCGAGAATCGGACGGGGGTAGTCTCAAGCTGGCCGGCCTGCTCTGGTGCCTG
GCCTCGCGCCGCCGTGTATCGCCCCGCCCTGGGCGGCAAGGCTGGCCCGGTCGGCACCAGTTGCGTGAGC
GGAAAGATGGCCGCTTCCCGGCCCTGCTGCAGGGAGCTCAAAATGGAGGACGCGGCGCTCGGGAGAGCGG
GCGGGTGAGTCACCCACACAAAGGAAAAGGGCCTTTCCGTCCTCAGCCGTCGCTTCATGTGACTCCACGG
AGTACCGGGCGCCGTCCAGGCACCTCGATTAGTTCTCGAGCTTTTGGAGTACGTCGTCTTTAGGTTGGGG
GGAGGGGTTTTATGCGATGGAGTTTCCCCACACTGAGTGGGTGGAGACTGAAGTTAGGCCAGCTTGGCAC
TTGATGTAATTCTCCTTGGAATTTGCCCTTTTTGAGTTTGGATCTTGGTTCATTCTCAAGCCTCAGACAG
TGGTTCAAAGTTTTTTTCTTCCATTTCAGGTGTCGTGAGGCTAGCACCGCCACCATGTTGTTAGCCCAAA
TAAATCGAGATTCTCAGGGAATGACAGAGTTTCCTGGAGGAGGGATGGAGGCGCAACATGTTACGCTGTG
CTTGACAGAGGCAGTCACCGTGGCAGATGGTGACAACTTAGAAAATATGGAAGGCGTAAGCTTGCAAGCA
GTAACACTTGCAGATGGTTCTACTGCTTACATACAACACAATTCTAAAGATGCAAAACTCATAGATGGCC
AGGTCATTCAGTTGGAAGATGGTTCTGCGGCCTATGTTCAACATGTACCCATACCTAAAAGTAGGGACAG
TTTGCGTCTAGAGGATGGTCAAGCAGTACAGTTAGAAGATGGTACCACAGCATTTATTCACCACACCTCC
AAAGATAGTTATGACCAGAGTGCATTACAGGCGGTTCAGCTGGAAGATGGTACCACAGCTTATATCCACC
ATGCAGTGCAAGTCCCGCAGTCTGACACCATCTTGGCAATTCAGGCTGATGGGACAGTGGCAGGTCTGCA
CACTGGGGATGCTACAATTGACCCTGACACCATCAGTGCTTTGGAACAGTATGCAGCAAAGGTGTCCATT
GATGGAAGTGAAAGTGTAGCAGGTACTGGAATGATTGGAGAAAATGAGCAAGAGAAAAAAATGCAGATTG
TTTTACAAGGACATGCTACAAGAGTAACTGCTAAATCTCAACAGAGTGGAGAGAAGGCATTTCGATGTGA
ATATGATGGATGTGGAAAATTATATACAACAGCTCATCATCTCAAGGTCCATGAGAGGTCACACACAGGA
GATCGGCCTTATCAGTGTGAGCATGCAGGCTGTGGGAAGGCATTTGCAACAGGTTATGGATTAAAAAGTC
ACGTCAGAACTCATACAGGAGAAAAGCCATATCGGTGTTCGGAAGATAATTGTACTAAATCTTTCAAAAC
TTCAGGAGATCTACAGAAACACATCAGAACTCATACAGGAGAAAGGCCCTTTAAGTGTCCCTTCGAAGGC
TGCGGTCGGTCCTTTACAACATCAAATATCAGAAAAGTGCACGTTAGGACACACACAGGAGAAAGACCTT
ATTACTGCACAGAGCCAGGATGTGGGAGGGCATTTGCCAGTGCAACAAATTATAAAAACCATGTGAGGAT
ACACACAGGAGAAAAGCCATATGTTTGTACAGTTCCTGGGTGTGACAAAAGGTTTACAGAATATTCCAGT
TTGTACAAACATCATGTTGTCCACACTCATTCCAAACCTTACAACTGTAACCACTGTGGGAAGACATACA
AGCAGATCTCCACGCTGGCCATGCACAAACGGACAGCCCACAACGACACTGAGCCCATCGAGGAGGAGCA
GGAAGCCTTCTTTGAGCCGCCCCCAGGTCAAGGTGAAGATGTTCTTAAAGGGTCCCAGATTACGTATGTT
ACAGGTGTAGAAGGGGACGACGTTGTTTCTACACAAGTAGCCACAGTAACCCAATCTGGACTGAGTCAAC
AAGTTACACTCATATCCCAGGATGGGACTCAGCATGTCAACATATCTCAAGCTGACATGCAGGCCATTGG
CAACACCATCACAATGGTAACGCAGGATGGCACGCCCATCACAGTCCCCGCCCATGATGCAGTCATCTCC
TCAGCAGGAACGCACTCTGTTGCTATGGTTACTGCTGAGGGTACAGAAGGGGAACAGGTTGCAATTGTAG
CTCAAGACTTGGCAGCATTCCATACTGCCTCATCAGAAATGGGGCACCAGCAGCATAGCCATCACTTAGT
AACCACAGAAACCAGACCTCTGACCTTAGTAGCAACATCCAATGGCACCCAGATTGCAGTTCAGCTTGGA
GAACAGCCATCTCTGGAAGAAGCCATCAGAATAGCGTCTAGAATCCAACAAGGAGAAACGCCAGGGTTGG
ATGATTAGTAATGAACTAGTCCGTAACTTGAAAGTATTTCGATTTCTTGGCTTTATATATCTTGTGGAAA
GGACGAGCTGTGCAGATTGTGCTTGTCCCAACGCGTTAAGTCGACAATCAACCTCTGGATTACAAAATTT
GTGAAAGATTGACTGGTATTCTTAACTATGTTGCTCCTTTTACGCTATGTGGATACGCTGCTTTAATGCC
TTTGTATCATGCTATTGCTTCCCGTATGGCTTTCATTTTCTCCTCCTTGTATAAATCCTGGTTGCTGTCT
CTTTATGAGGAGTTGTGGCCCGTTGTCAGGCAACGTGGCGTGGTGTGCACTGTGTTTGCTGACGCAACCC
CCACTGGTTGGGGCATTGCCACCACCTGTCAGCTCCTTTCCGGGACTTTCGCTTTCCCCCTCCCTATTGC
CACGGCGGAACTCATCGCCGCCTGCCTTGCCCGCTGCTGGACAGGGGCTCGGCTGTTGGGCACTGACAAT
TCCGTGGTGTTGTCGGGGAAATCATCGTCCTTTCCTTGGCTGCTCGCCTGTGTTGCCACCTGGATTCTGC
GCGGGACGTCCTTCTGCTACGTCCCTTCGGCCCTCAATCCAGCGGACCTTCCTTCCCGCGGCCTGCTGCC
GGCTCTGCGGCCTCTTCCGCGTCTTCGCCTTCGCCCTCAGACGAGTCGGATCTCCCTTTGGGCCGCCTCC
CCGCGTCGACTTTAAGACCAATGACTTACAAGGCAGCTGTAGATCTTAGCCACTTTTTAAAAGAAAAGGG
GGGACTGGAAGGGCTAATTCACTCCCAACGAAGACAAGATCTGCTTTTTGCTTGTACTGGGTCTCTCTGG
TTAGACCAGATCTGAGCCTGGGAGCTCTCTGGCTAACTAGGGAACCCACTGCTTAAGCCTCAATAAAGCT
TGCCTTGAGTGCTTCAAGTAGTGTGTGCCCGTCTGTTGTGTGACTCTGGTAACTAGAGATCCCTCAGACC
CTTTTAGTCAGTGTGGAAAATCTCTAGCAGTACGTATAGTAGTTCATGTCATCTTATTATTCAGTATTTA
TAACTTGCAAAGAAATGAATATCAGAGAGTGAGAGGAACTTGTTTATTGCAGCTTATAATGGTTACAAAT
AAAGCAATAGCATCACAAATTTCACAAATAAAGCATTTTTTTCACTGCATTCTAGTTGTGGTTTGTCCAA
ACTCATCAATGTATCTTATCATGTCTGGCTCTAGCTATCCCGCCCCTAACTCCGCCCATCCCGCCCCTAA
CTCCGCCCAGTTCCGCCCATTCTCCGCCCCATGGCTGACTAATTTTTTTTATTTATGCAGAGGCCGAGGC
CGCCTCGGCCTCTGAGCTATTCCAGAAGTAGTGAGGAGGCTTTTTTGGAGGCCTAGGGACGTACCCAATT
CGCCCTATAGTGAGTCGTATTACGCGCGCTCACTGGCCGTCGTTTTACAACGTCGTGACTGGGAAAACCC
TGGCGTTACCCAACTTAATCGCCTTGCAGCACATCCCCCTTTCGCCAGCTGGCGTAATAGCGAAGAGGCC
CGCACCGATCGCCCTTCCCAACAGTTGCGCAGCCTGAATGGCGAATGGG
[124 nt withheld, positions 7610-7733]
C
[91 nt withheld, positions 7735-7825]
A
[49 nt withheld, positions 7827-7875]
CCTTTGACGTTGGAGTCCACGTTCTTT
[37 nt withheld, positions 7903-7939]
ACCCTATCTCGGTCTATTCTTTTGATTTATAAGGGATTTTGCCGATTTCGGCCTATTGGTTAAAAAATGA
GCTGATTTAACAAAAATTTAACGCGAATTTTAACAAAATATTAACGCTTACAATTTAGGTGGCACTTTTC
GGGGAAATGTGCGCGGAACCCCTATTTGTTTATTTTTCTAAATACATTCAAATATGTATCCGCTCATGAG
ACAATAACCCTGATAAATGCTTCAATAATATTGAAAAAGGAAGAGTATGAGTATTCAACATTTCCGTGTC
GCCCTTATTCCCTTTTTTGCGGCATTTTGCCTTCCTGTTTTTGCTCACCCAGAAACGCTGGTGAAAGTAA
AAGATGCTGAAGATCAGTTGGGTGCACGAGTGGGTTACATCGAACTGGATCTCAACAGCGGTAAGATCCT
TGAGAGTTTTCGCCCCGAAGAACGTTTTCCAATGATGAGCACTTTTAAAGTTCTGCTATGTGGCGCGGTA
TTATCCCGTATTGACGCCGGGCAAGAGCAACTCGGTCGCCGCATACACTATTCTCAGAATGACTTGGTTG
AGTACTCACCAGTCACAGAAAAGCATCTTACGGATGGCATGACAGTAAGAGAATTATGCAGTGCTGCCAT
AACCATGAGTGATAACACTGCGGCCAACTTACTTCTGACAACGATCGGAGGACCGAAGGAGCTAACCGCT
TTTTTGCACAACATGGGGGATCATGTAACTCGCCTTGATCGTTGGGAACCGGAGCTGAATGAAGCCATAC
CAAACGACGAGCGTGACACCACGATGCCTGTAGCAATGGCAACAACGTTGCGCAAACTATTAACTGGCGA
ACTACTTACTCTAGCTTCCCGGCAACAATTAATAGACTGGATGGAGGCGGATAAAGTTGCAGGACCACTT
CTGCGCTCGGCCCTTCCGGCTGGCTGGTTTATTGCTGATAAATCTGGAGCCGGTGAGCGTGGGTCTCGCG
GTATCATTGCAGCACTGGGGCCAGATGGTAAGCCCTCCCGTATCGTAGTTATCTACACGACGGGGAGTCA
GGCAACTATGGATGAACGAAATAGACAGATCGCTGAGATAGGTGCCTCACTGATTAAGCATTGGTAACTG
TCAGACCAAGTTTACTCATATATACTTTAGATTGATTTAAAACTTCATTTTTAATTTAAAAGGATCTAGG
TGAAGATCCTTTTTGATAATCTCATGACCAAAATCCCTTAACGTGAGTTTTCGTTCCACTGAGCGTCAGA
CCCCGTAGAAAAGATCAAAGGATCTTCTTGAGATCCTTTTTTTCTGCGCGTAATCTGCTGCTTGCAAACA
AAAAAACCACCGCTACCAGCGGTGGTTTGTTTGCCGGATCAAGAGCTACCAACTCTTTTTCCGAAGGTAA
CTGGCTTCAGCAGAGCGCAGATACCAAATACTGTTCTTCTAGTGTAGCCGTAGTTAGGCCACCACTTCAA
GAACTCTGTAGCACCGCCTACATACCTCGCTCTGCTAATCCTGTTACCAGTGGCTGCTGCCAGTGGCGAT
AAGTCGTGTCTTACCGGGTTGGACTCAAGACGATAGTTACCGGATAAGGCGCAGCGGTCGGGCTGAACGG
GGGGTTCGTGCACACAGCCCAGCTTGGAGCGAACGACCTACACCGAACTGAGATACCTACAGCGTGAGCT
ATGAGAAAGCGCCACGCTTCCCGAAGGGAGAAAGGCGGACAGGTATCCGGTAAGCGGCAGGGTCGGAACA
GGAGAGCGCACGAGGGAGCTTCCAGGGGGAAACGCCTGGTATCTTTATAGTCCTGTCGGGTTTCGCCACC
TCTGACTTGAGCGTCGATTTTTGTGATGCTCGTCAGGGGGGCGGAGCCTATGGAAAAACGCCAGCAACGC
GGCCTTTTTACGGTTCCTGGCCTTTTGCTGGCCTTTTGCTCACATGTTCTTTCCTGCGTTATCCCCTGAT
TCTGTGGATAACCGTATTACCGCCTTTGAGTGAGCTGATACCGCTCGCCGCAGCCGAACGACCGAGCGCA
GCGAGTCAGTGAGCGAGGAAGCGGAAGAGCGCCCAATACGCAAACCGCCTCTCCCCGCGCGTTGGCCGAT
TCATTAATGCAGCTGGCACGACAGGTTTCCCGACTGGAAAGCGGGCAGTGAGCGCAACGCAATTAATGTG
AGTTAGCTCACTCATTAGGCACCCCAGGCTTTACACTTTATGCTTCCGGCTCGTATGTTGTGTGGAATTG
TGAGCGGATAACAATTTCACACAGGAAACAGCTATGACCATGATTACGCCAAGCGCGCAATTAACCCTCA
CTAAAGGGAACAAAAGCTGGAGCTGCAAGC
Features (pLannotate 1.2.2; 31 found; start..end, strand, type, name):
      5..231     +  promoter       RSV promoter: Rous sarcoma virus enhancer/promoter
    232..412     +  LTR            5' LTR (truncated): truncated 5' long terminal repeat (LTR) from HIV-1
    459..584     +  misc_feature   HIV-1 Ψ: packaging signal of human immunodeficiency virus type 1
    568..931     +  CDS            HIV-1 gag (fragment): gag protein from human immunodeficiency virus 1; gag
   1077..1310    +  misc_feature   RRE: The Rev response element (RRE) of HIV-1 allows for Rev-dependent mRNA export from the nucleus to the cytoplasm.
   1687..1713    +  CDS            Rev (fragment): human immunodeficiency virus 1 (HIV-1) Rev protein; rev; enhances nuclear export of unspliced and incompletely spliced viral mRNAs
   1720..1743    +  promoter       SV40 promoter (fragment): SV40 early promoter
   1744..1815    +  promoter       SV40 promoter (fragment): SV40 enhancer and early promoter
   1839..1974    +  rep_origin     SV40 ori: SV40 origin of replication
   2020..2616    +  CDS            PuroR (fragment): puromycin N-acetyltransferase; pac from Streptomyces; confers resistance to puromycin
   2665..2782    +  misc_feature   cPPT/CTS: central polypurine tract and central termination sequence of HIV-1
   2847..2913    +  CDS            small t antigen (fragment): SV40 (simian virus 40) small t antigen
   2920..4098    +  promoter       EF-1α promoter: strong constitutive promoter for human elongation factor EF-1α
   4115..6025    +  CDS            ZNF143: ZN143_HUMAN - Also known as SBF, STAF. Experimental evidence at protein level: Swiss-Prot protein existence level 1. Transcriptional activator. Activates the gene for selenocysteine tRNA (tRNAsec). Binds to the SPH motif of small nuclear RNA (snRNA) gene promoters. Participates in efficient U6 RNA polymerase III transcription via its interaction with CHD8. From Homo sapiens (Human).
   6041..6094    +  promoter       U6 promoter (fragment): RNA polymerase III promoter for human U6 snRNA
   6136..6724    +  misc_feature   WPRE: woodchuck hepatitis virus posttranscriptional regulatory element
   6775..6794    +  misc_feature   cPPT/CTS (fragment): central polypurine tract and central termination sequence of HIV-1
   6796..7029    +  LTR            3' LTR (ΔU3): self-inactivating 3' long terminal repeat (LTR) from HIV-1
   7107..7228    +  polyA_signal   SV40 poly(A) signal: SV40 polyadenylation signal
   7268..7403    +  rep_origin     SV40 ori: SV40 origin of replication
   7424..7442    -  promoter       T7 promoter: promoter for bacteriophage T7 RNA polymerase
   7450..7605    +  CDS            lacZα (fragment): LacZα fragment of β-galactosidase; lacZ fragment
   7610..8038    +  rep_origin     f1 ori (sequence partly withheld): f1 bacteriophage origin of replication; arrow indicates direction of (+) strand synthesis
   8091..8195    +  promoter       AmpR promoter: bla
   8196..9056    +  CDS            AmpR: β-lactamase; bla; confers resistance to ampicillin, carbenicillin, and related antibiotics
   9227..9815    +  rep_origin     ori: high-copy-number ColE1/pMB1/pBR322/pUC origin of replication
   9998..10090   +  CDS            lacI (fragment): lac repressor; lacI; The lac repressor binds to the lac operator to inhibit transcription in E. coli. This inhibition can be relieved by adding lactose or isopropyl-β-D-thiogalactopyranoside (IPTG).
  10103..10124   +  protein_bind   CAP binding site: CAP binding activates transcription in the presence of cAMP. E. coli catabolite activator protein
  10139..10169   +  promoter       lac promoter: promoter for the E. coli lac operon
  10177..10193   +  protein_bind   lac operator: The lac repressor binds to the lac operator to inhibit transcription in E. coli. This inhibition can be relieved by adding lactose or isopropyl-β-D-thiogalactopyranoside (IPTG). lac repressor encoded by lacI
  10238..10256   +  promoter       T3 promoter: promoter for bacteriophage T3 RNA polymerase
