[The description below was written by a language model from this plasmid's Addgene catalogue record and pLannotate feature annotations shown in this document.]
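Description:
TFORF1373 is a third-generation-style, self-inactivating lentiviral expression plasmid built on the pLX_TRC317 backbone. It belongs to a barcoded library of human transcription factor open reading frames, and this member carries human ZNF143 (also known as SBF or STAF). ZNF143 is a zinc-finger transcriptional activator that binds SPH motifs in snRNA gene promoters and activates the selenocysteine tRNA gene. In bacteria the plasmid is maintained at high copy through a ColE1/pUC-type origin and selected with ampicillin via β-lactamase. An f1 origin and remnants of a lac/lacZα cloning region flanked by T7 and T3 promoters are also present in the backbone. The depositor notes that recombination can occur, which is a common issue with LTR-containing plasmids.

The viral genome is transcribed in packaging cells from an RSV promoter fused to a truncated HIV-1 5' LTR. It includes the Ψ packaging signal with a gag fragment, the RRE for Rev-dependent nuclear export, a cPPT/CTS element, and a ΔU3 3' LTR followed by an SV40 polyadenylation signal. Two cassettes sit between the LTRs. The first is an SV40 early promoter driving puromycin N-acetyltransferase, which allows selection of transduced mammalian cells. The second is the strong constitutive EF-1α promoter driving the ZNF143 ORF, with a downstream WPRE to enhance transcript stability and expression.

According to the record, each construct in the collection carries a unique 24-bp barcode. The barcode is not annotated in the feature table, so its exact position is not stated. It allows the overexpressed factor to be identified by sequencing in pooled overexpression screens, such as those probing directed differentiation.
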