Addgene plasmid #143954: TFORF1373
Purpose: Lentiviral vector for overexpressing transcription factor ORFs with unique 24-bp barcodes. Barcodes facilitate identification of transcription factors in pooled screens.
Depositing lab: Feng Zhang. Depositing organization: Broad Institute. Publication: A transcription factor atlas of directed differentiation. Joung J, Ma S, Tay T, Geiger-Schuller KR, Kirchgatterer PC, Verdine VK, Guo B, Arias-Garcia MA, Allen WE, Singh A, Kuksenko O, Abudayyeh OO, Gootenberg JS, Fu Z, Macrae RK, Buenrostro JD, Regev A, Zhang F. Cell. 2023 Jan 5;186(1):209-229.e26. doi: 10.1016/j.cell.2022.11.026. PubMed 36608654.
Backbone
  Vector backbone: pLX_TRC317
  Backbone manufacturer: Broad Institute Genetic Perturbation Platform
  Backbone size w/o insert (bp): 8264
  Vector type: Mammalian Expression, Lentiviral
  Selectable markers: Puromycin
Growth in bacteria
  Bacterial resistance: Ampicillin, 100 μg/mL
  Growth temperature: 37°C
  Growth strain: NEB Stable
  Copy number: High Copy
Gene/Insert
  Gene/Insert name: ZNF143
  Species: H. sapiens (human)
  Insert size (bp): 2015
  Entrez Gene: ZNF143 (a.k.a. SBF, STAF, pHZ-1)
  Promoter: EF1a
  Cloning method: Unknown
  Sequencing primers: 5′ GGGTGGAGACTGAAGTTAGGCCAG; 3′ CACATAGCGTAAAAGGAGCAACATAG
Terms and licenses: Academic/Nonprofit Terms; Industry Terms: Not Available to Industry
Depositor comments: NM_001282656,XM_017018254,XM_017018255,ENST00000396604,ENST00000530463 . The transcription factor ORF portion of this plasmid was synthesized by Genewiz. Please test multiple small colonies in case of plasmid recombination. To make this collection available in a timely manner, a portion of this collection was not fully sequenced by Addgene. If an Addgene verified full plasmid sequence is not available, please contact us prior to placing an order to request the full sequence.
How to cite: TFORF1373 was a gift from Feng Zhang (Addgene plasmid # 143954 ; http://n2t.net/addgene:143954 ; RRID:Addgene_143954)
