>Addgene plasmid #143954 | TFORF1373 | depositor partial sequence | sequence record 283989 | Insert
ACCGCCACCATGTTGTTAGCCCAAATAAATCGAGATTCTCAGGGAATGACAGAGTTTCCTGGAGGAGGGA
TGGAGGCGCAACATGTTACGCTGTGCTTGACAGAGGCAGTCACCGTGGCAGATGGTGACAACTTAGAAAA
TATGGAAGGCGTAAGCTTGCAAGCAGTAACACTTGCAGATGGTTCTACTGCTTACATACAACACAATTCT
AAAGATGCAAAACTCATAGATGGCCAGGTCATTCAGTTGGAAGATGGTTCTGCGGCCTATGTTCAACATG
TACCCATACCTAAAAGTAGGGACAGTTTGCGTCTAGAGGATGGTCAAGCAGTACAGTTAGAAGATGGTAC
CACAGCATTTATTCACCACACCTCCAAAGATAGTTATGACCAGAGTGCATTACAGGCGGTTCAGCTGGAA
GATGGTACCACAGCTTATATCCACCATGCAGTGCAAGTCCCGCAGTCTGACACCATCTTGGCAATTCAGG
CTGATGGGACAGTGGCAGGTCTGCACACTGGGGATGCTACAATTGACCCTGACACCATCAGTGCTTTGGA
ACAGTATGCAGCAAAGGTGTCCATTGATGGAAGTGAAAGTGTAGCAGGTACTGGAATGATTGGAGAAAAT
GAGCAAGAGAAAAAAATGCAGATTGTTTTACAAGGACATGCTACAAGAGTAACTGCTAAATCTCAACAGA
GTGGAGAGAAGGCATTTCGATGTGAATATGATGGATGTGGAAAATTATATACAACAGCTCATCATCTCAA
GGTCCATGAGAGGTCACACACAGGAGATCGGCCTTATCAGTGTGAGCATGCAGGCTGTGGGAAGGCATTT
GCAACAGGTTATGGATTAAAAAGTCACGTCAGAACTCATACAGGAGAAAAGCCATATCGGTGTTCGGAAG
ATAATTGTACTAAATCTTTCAAAACTTCAGGAGATCTACAGAAACACATCAGAACTCATACAGGAGAAAG
GCCCTTTAAGTGTCCCTTCGAAGGCTGCGGTCGGTCCTTTACAACATCAAATATCAGAAAAGTGCACGTT
AGGACACACACAGGAGAAAGACCTTATTACTGCACAGAGCCAGGATGTGGGAGGGCATTTGCCAGTGCAA
CAAATTATAAAAACCATGTGAGGATACACACAGGAGAAAAGCCATATGTTTGTACAGTTCCTGGGTGTGA
CAAAAGGTTTACAGAATATTCCAGTTTGTACAAACATCATGTTGTCCACACTCATTCCAAACCTTACAAC
TGTAACCACTGTGGGAAGACATACAAGCAGATCTCCACGCTGGCCATGCACAAACGGACAGCCCACAACG
ACACTGAGCCCATCGAGGAGGAGCAGGAAGCCTTCTTTGAGCCGCCCCCAGGTCAAGGTGAAGATGTTCT
TAAAGGGTCCCAGATTACGTATGTTACAGGTGTAGAAGGGGACGACGTTGTTTCTACACAAGTAGCCACA
GTAACCCAATCTGGACTGAGTCAACAAGTTACACTCATATCCCAGGATGGGACTCAGCATGTCAACATAT
CTCAAGCTGACATGCAGGCCATTGGCAACACCATCACAATGGTAACGCAGGATGGCACGCCCATCACAGT
CCCCGCCCATGATGCAGTCATCTCCTCAGCAGGAACGCACTCTGTTGCTATGGTTACTGCTGAGGGTACA
GAAGGGGAACAGGTTGCAATTGTAGCTCAAGACTTGGCAGCATTCCATACTGCCTCATCAGAAATGGGGC
ACCAGCAGCATAGCCATCACTTAGTAACCACAGAAACCAGACCTCTGACCTTAGTAGCAACATCCAATGG
CACCCAGATTGCAGTTCAGCTTGGAGAACAGCCATCTCTGGAAGAAGCCATCAGAATAGCGTCTAGAATC
CAACAAGGAGAAACGCCAGGGTTGGATGATTAGTAATGAACTAGTCCGTAACTTGAAAGTATTTCGATTT
CTTGGCTTTATATATCTTGTGGAAAGGACGAGCTGTGCAGATTGTGCTTGTCCCA
