>Addgene plasmid #143954 | TFORF1373 | depositor partial sequence | sequence record 283990 | Barcode
GCTGTGCAGATTGTGCTTGTCCCA
